Addgene plasmid #143884: TFORF0556
Purpose: Lentiviral vector for overexpressing transcription factor ORFs with unique 24-bp barcodes. Barcodes facilitate identification of transcription factors in pooled screens.
Depositing lab: Feng Zhang. Depositing organization: Broad Institute. Publication: A transcription factor atlas of directed differentiation. Joung J, Ma S, Tay T, Geiger-Schuller KR, Kirchgatterer PC, Verdine VK, Guo B, Arias-Garcia MA, Allen WE, Singh A, Kuksenko O, Abudayyeh OO, Gootenberg JS, Fu Z, Macrae RK, Buenrostro JD, Regev A, Zhang F. Cell. 2023 Jan 5;186(1):209-229.e26. doi: 10.1016/j.cell.2022.11.026. PubMed 36608654.
Backbone
  Vector backbone: pLX_TRC317
  Backbone manufacturer: Broad Institute Genetic Perturbation Platform
  Backbone size w/o insert (bp): 8264
  Vector type: Mammalian Expression, Lentiviral
  Selectable markers: Puromycin
Growth in bacteria
  Bacterial resistance: Ampicillin, 100 μg/mL
  Growth temperature: 37°C
  Growth strain: NEB Stable
  Copy number: High Copy
Gene/Insert
  Gene/Insert name: ZNF613
  Species: H. sapiens (human)
  Insert size (bp): 1955
  Entrez Gene: ZNF613 (a.k.a. FLJ13590)
  Promoter: EF1a
  Cloning method: Unknown
  Sequencing primers: 5′ GGGTGGAGACTGAAGTTAGGCCAG; 3′ CACATAGCGTAAAAGGAGCAACATAG
Terms and licenses: Academic/Nonprofit Terms; Industry Terms: Not Available to Industry
Depositor comments: XM_011527333,XM_005259269,NM_001031721,ENST00000293471 . The transcription factor ORF portion of this plasmid was synthesized by Genewiz. Please test multiple small colonies in case of plasmid recombination. To make this collection available in a timely manner, a portion of this collection was not fully sequenced by Addgene. If an Addgene verified full plasmid sequence is not available, please contact us prior to placing an order to request the full sequence.
How to cite: TFORF0556 was a gift from Feng Zhang (Addgene plasmid # 143884 ; http://n2t.net/addgene:143884 ; RRID:Addgene_143884)
