[The description below was written by a language model from this plasmid's Addgene catalogue record and pLannotate feature annotations shown in this document.]
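Description:
TFORF0556 is a third-generation-style, self-inactivating lentiviral expression plasmid built on the pLX_TRC317 backbone, carrying the human zinc-finger gene ZNF613 as one member of a barcoded transcription factor ORF collection. It is maintained in E. coli through a high-copy ColE1/pUC origin and an ampicillin resistance (β-lactamase) gene, and the backbone also contains an f1 origin plus residual lac, T7 and T3 cloning-vector elements. The record notes that the plasmid can recombine in bacteria, which is typical of constructs with repeated LTR sequences.

The viral genome is transcribed from an RSV promoter fused to a truncated HIV-1 5' LTR, followed by the Ψ packaging signal, a gag fragment and the Rev response element, and it ends in a ΔU3 3' LTR with a downstream SV40 polyadenylation signal. Packaging and envelope functions are therefore expected to be supplied in trans. Within the transferred region there are two expression units. An SV40 early promoter drives puromycin N-acetyltransferase for selection of transduced mammalian cells. After a cPPT/CTS element, which aids nuclear import of the viral genome, the constitutive EF-1α promoter drives the ZNF613 ORF, and a WPRE downstream enhances transcript expression.

According to the catalogue entry, each construct in the collection carries a unique 24-bp barcode, although the feature table does not annotate it. A short U6 promoter fragment lies between the ORF and the WPRE, but its role is not stated. The vector is intended for overexpressing ZNF613 in mammalian cells. The barcode allows this transcription factor to be identified in pooled screens, such as those examining directed differentiation.
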