Features (pLannotate 1.2.2; 31 found; start..end, strand, type, name):
      5..231     +  promoter       RSV promoter: Rous sarcoma virus enhancer/promoter
    232..412     +  LTR            5' LTR (truncated): truncated 5' long terminal repeat (LTR) from HIV-1
    459..584     +  misc_feature   HIV-1 Ψ: packaging signal of human immunodeficiency virus type 1
    568..931     +  CDS            HIV-1 gag (fragment): gag protein from human immunodeficiency virus 1; gag
   1077..1310    +  misc_feature   RRE: The Rev response element (RRE) of HIV-1 allows for Rev-dependent mRNA export from the nucleus to the cytoplasm.
   1687..1713    +  CDS            Rev (fragment): human immunodeficiency virus 1 (HIV-1) Rev protein; rev; enhances nuclear export of unspliced and incompletely spliced viral mRNAs
   1720..1743    +  promoter       SV40 promoter (fragment): SV40 early promoter
   1744..1815    +  promoter       SV40 promoter (fragment): SV40 enhancer and early promoter
   1839..1974    +  rep_origin     SV40 ori: SV40 origin of replication
   2020..2616    +  CDS            PuroR (fragment): puromycin N-acetyltransferase; pac from Streptomyces; confers resistance to puromycin
   2665..2782    +  misc_feature   cPPT/CTS: central polypurine tract and central termination sequence of HIV-1
   2847..2913    +  CDS            small t antigen (fragment): SV40 (simian virus 40) small t antigen
   2920..4098    +  promoter       EF-1α promoter: strong constitutive promoter for human elongation factor EF-1α
   4115..5965    +  CDS            ZNF613: ZN613_HUMAN - Experimental evidence at protein level: Swiss-Prot protein existence level 1. May be involved in transcriptional regulation. From Homo sapiens (Human).
   5981..6034    +  promoter       U6 promoter (fragment): RNA polymerase III promoter for human U6 snRNA
   6076..6664    +  misc_feature   WPRE: woodchuck hepatitis virus posttranscriptional regulatory element
   6715..6734    +  misc_feature   cPPT/CTS (fragment): central polypurine tract and central termination sequence of HIV-1
   6736..6969    +  LTR            3' LTR (ΔU3): self-inactivating 3' long terminal repeat (LTR) from HIV-1
   7047..7168    +  polyA_signal   SV40 poly(A) signal: SV40 polyadenylation signal
   7208..7343    +  rep_origin     SV40 ori: SV40 origin of replication
   7364..7382    -  promoter       T7 promoter: promoter for bacteriophage T7 RNA polymerase
   7390..7545    +  CDS            lacZα (fragment): LacZα fragment of β-galactosidase; lacZ fragment
   7550..7978    +  rep_origin     f1 ori (sequence partly withheld): f1 bacteriophage origin of replication; arrow indicates direction of (+) strand synthesis
   8031..8135    +  promoter       AmpR promoter: bla
   8136..8996    +  CDS            AmpR: β-lactamase; bla; confers resistance to ampicillin, carbenicillin, and related antibiotics
   9167..9755    +  rep_origin     ori: high-copy-number ColE1/pMB1/pBR322/pUC origin of replication
   9938..10030   +  CDS            lacI (fragment): lac repressor; lacI; The lac repressor binds to the lac operator to inhibit transcription in E. coli. This inhibition can be relieved by adding lactose or isopropyl-β-D-thiogalactopyranoside (IPTG).
  10043..10064   +  protein_bind   CAP binding site: CAP binding activates transcription in the presence of cAMP. E. coli catabolite activator protein
  10079..10109   +  promoter       lac promoter: promoter for the E. coli lac operon
  10117..10133   +  protein_bind   lac operator: The lac repressor binds to the lac operator to inhibit transcription in E. coli. This inhibition can be relieved by adding lactose or isopropyl-β-D-thiogalactopyranoside (IPTG). lac repressor encoded by lacI
  10178..10196   +  promoter       T3 promoter: promoter for bacteriophage T3 RNA polymerase
>Addgene plasmid #143884 | TFORF0556 | addgene full sequence | sequence record 408602 | Addgene NGS Result
TTAATGTAGTCTTATGCAATACTCTTGTAGTCTTGCAACATGGTAACGATGAGTTAGCAACATGCCTTAC
AAGGAGAGAAAAAGCACCGTGCATGCCGATTGGTGGAAGTAAGGTGGTACGATCGTGCCTTATTAGGAAG
GCAACAGACGGGTCTGACATGGATTGGACGAACCACTGAATTGCCGCATTGCAGAGATATTGTATTTAAG
TGCCTAGCTCGATACATAAACGGGTCTCTCTGGTTAGACCAGATCTGAGCCTGGGAGCTCTCTGGCTAAC
TAGGGAACCCACTGCTTAAGCCTCAATAAAGCTTGCCTTGAGTGCTTCAAGTAGTGTGTGCCCGTCTGTT
GTGTGACTCTGGTAACTAGAGATCCCTCAGACCCTTTTAGTCAGTGTGGAAAATCTCTAGCAGTGGCGCC
CGAACAGGGACTTGAAAGCGAAAGGGAAACCAGAGGAGCTCTCTCGACGCAGGACTCGGCTTGCTGAAGC
GCGCACGGCAAGAGGCGAGGGGCGGCGACTGGTGAGTACGCCAAAAATTTTGACTAGCGGAGGCTAGAAG
GAGAGAGATGGGTGCGAGAGCGTCAGTATTAAGCGGGGGAGAATTAGATCGCGATGGGAAAAAATTCGGT
TAAGGCCAGGGGGAAAGAAAAAATATAAATTAAAACATATAGTATGGGCAAGCAGGGAGCTAGAACGATT
CGCAGTTAATCCTGGCCTGTTAGAAACATCAGAAGGCTGTAGACAAATACTGGGACAGCTACAACCATCC
CTTCAGACAGGATCAGAAGAACTTAGATCATTATATAATACAGTAGCAACCCTCTATTGTGTGCATCAAA
GGATAGAGATAAAAGACACCAAGGAAGCTTTAGACAAGATAGAGGAAGAGCAAAACAAAAGTAAGACCAC
CGCACAGCAAGCGGCCGCTGATCTTCAGACCTGGAGGAGGAGATATGAGGGACAATTGGAGAAGTGAATT
ATATAAATATAAAGTAGTAAAAATTGAACCATTAGGAGTAGCACCCACCAAGGCAAAGAGAAGAGTGGTG
CAGAGAGAAAAAAGAGCAGTGGGAATAGGAGCTTTGTTCCTTGGGTTCTTGGGAGCAGCAGGAAGCACTA
TGGGCGCAGCGTCAATGACGCTGACGGTACAGGCCAGACAATTATTGTCTGGTATAGTGCAGCAGCAGAA
CAATTTGCTGAGGGCTATTGAGGCGCAACAGCATCTGTTGCAACTCACAGTCTGGGGCATCAAGCAGCTC
CAGGCAAGAATCCTGGCTGTGGAAAGATACCTAAAGGATCAACAGCTCCTGGGGATTTGGGGTTGCTCTG
GAAAACTCATTTGCACCACTGCTGTGCCTTGGAATGCTAGTTGGAGTAATAAATCTCTGGAACAGATTTG
GAATCACACGACCTGGATGGAGTGGGACAGAGAAATTAACAATTACACAAGCTTAATACACTCCTTAATT
GAAGAATCGCAAAACCAGCAAGAAAAGAATGAACAAGAATTATTGGAATTAGATAAATGGGCAAGTTTGT
GGAATTGGTTTAACATAACAAATTGGCTGTGGTATATAAAATTATTCATAATGATAGTAGGAGGCTTGGT
AGGTTTAAGAATAGTTTTTGCTGTACTTTCTATAGTGAATAGAGTTAGGCAGGGATATTCACCATTATCG
TTTCAGACCCACCTCCCAACCCCGAGGGGACCCATGCATTGCATCTCAATTAGTCAGCAACCAGGTGTGG
AAAGTCCCCAGGCTCCCCAGCAGGCAGAAGTATGCAAAGCATGCGTCTCAATTAGTCAGCAACCATAGTC
CCGCCCCTAACTCCGCCCATCCCGCCCCTAACTCCGCCCAGTTCCGCCCATTCTCCGCCCCATGGCTGAC
TAATTTTTTTTATTTATGCAGAGGCCGAGGCCGCCTCGGCCTCTGAGCTATTCCAGAAGTAGTGAGGAGG
CTTTTTTGGAGGCCTAGGCTTTTGCAAAAAGCTTTCTAGAGGTACCACCGGAGCTTACCATGACCGAGTA
CAAGCCCACGGTGCGCCTCGCCACCCGCGACGACGTCCCCAGGGCCGTACGCACCCTCGCCGCCGCGTTC
GCCGACTACCCCGCCACGCGCCACACCGTCGATCCGGACCGCCACATCGAGCGGGTCACCGAGCTGCAAG
AACTCTTCCTCACGCGCGTCGGGCTCGACATCGGCAAGGTGTGGGTCGCGGACGACGGCGCCGCCGTGGC
GGTCTGGACCACGCCGGAGAGCGTCGAAGCGGGGGCGGTGTTCGCCGAGATCGGCCCGCGCATGGCCGAG
TTGAGCGGTTCCCGGCTGGCCGCGCAGCAACAGATGGAAGGCCTCCTGGCGCCGCACCGGCCCAAGGAGC
CCGCGTGGTTCCTGGCCACCGTCGGCGTCTCGCCCGACCACCAGGGCAAGGGTCTGGGCAGCGCCGTCGT
GCTCCCCGGAGTGGAGGCGGCCGAGCGCGCCGGGGTGCCCGCCTTCCTGGAGACCTCCGCGCCCCGCAAC
CTCCCCTTCTACGAGCGGCTCGGCTTCACCGTCACCGCCGACGTCGAGGTGCCCGAAGGACCGCGCACCT
GGTGCATGACCCGCAAGCCCGGTGCCAGTTAACGAATTCTAGATCTTGAGACAAATGGCAGTATTCATCC
ACAATTTTAAAAGAAAAGGGGGGATTGGGGGGTACAGTGCAGGGGAAAGAATAGTAGACATAATAGCAAC
AGACATACAAACTAAAGAATTACAAAAACAAATTACAAAAATTCAAAATTTTCGGGTTTATTACAGGGAC
AGCAGAGATCCACTTTGGCGCCGGCTCGAGGCCTGCAGGTGCAAAGATGGATAAAGTTTTAAACAGAGAG
GAATCTTTGCAGCTAATGGACCTTCTAGGTCTTGAAAGGAGTGGGAATTGGCTCCGGTGCCCGTCAGTGG
GCAGAGCGCACATCGCCCACAGTCCCCGAGAAGTTGGGGGGAGGGGTCGGCAATTGAACCGGTGCCTAGA
GAAGGTGGCGCGGGGTAAACTGGGAAAGTGATGTCGTGTACTGGCTCCGCCTTTTTCCCGAGGGTGGGGG
AGAACCGTATATAAGTGCAGTAGTCGCCGTGAACGTTCTTTTTCGCAACGGGTTTGCCGCCAGAACACAG
GTAAGTGCCGTGTGTGGTTCCCGCGGGCCTGGCCTCTTTACGGGTTATGGCCCTTGCGTGCCTTGAATTA
CTTCCACCTGGCTGCAGTACGTGATTCTTGATCCCGAGCTTCGGGTTGGAAGTGGGTGGGAGAGTTCGAG
GCCTTGCGCTTAAGGAGCCCCTTCGCCTCGTGCTTGAGTTGAGGCCTGGCCTGGGCGCTGGGGCCGCCGC
GTGCGAATCTGGTGGCACCTTCGCGCCTGTCTCGCTGCTTTCGATAAGTCTCTAGCCATTTAAAATTTTT
GATGACCTGCTGCGACGCTTTTTTTCTGGCAAGATAGTCTTGTAAATGCGGGCCAAGATCTGCACACTGG
TATTTCGGTTTTTGGGGCCGCGGGCGGCGACGGGGCCCGTGCGTCCCAGCGCACATGTTCGGCGAGGCGG
GGCCTGCGAGCGCGGCCACCGAGAATCGGACGGGGGTAGTCTCAAGCTGGCCGGCCTGCTCTGGTGCCTG
GCCTCGCGCCGCCGTGTATCGCCCCGCCCTGGGCGGCAAGGCTGGCCCGGTCGGCACCAGTTGCGTGAGC
GGAAAGATGGCCGCTTCCCGGCCCTGCTGCAGGGAGCTCAAAATGGAGGACGCGGCGCTCGGGAGAGCGG
GCGGGTGAGTCACCCACACAAAGGAAAAGGGCCTTTCCGTCCTCAGCCGTCGCTTCATGTGACTCCACGG
AGTACCGGGCGCCGTCCAGGCACCTCGATTAGTTCTCGAGCTTTTGGAGTACGTCGTCTTTAGGTTGGGG
GGAGGGGTTTTATGCGATGGAGTTTCCCCACACTGAGTGGGTGGAGACTGAAGTTAGGCCAGCTTGGCAC
TTGATGTAATTCTCCTTGGAATTTGCCCTTTTTGAGTTTGGATCTTGGTTCATTCTCAAGCCTCAGACAG
TGGTTCAAAGTTTTTTTCTTCCATTTCAGGTGTCGTGAGGCTAGCACCGCCACCATGATCAAGTCCCAGG
AATCACTGACCCTGGAGGATGTGGCTGTGGAGTTCACTTGGGAGGAGTGGCAGCTCCTCGGCCCTGCTCA
GAAGGACCTGTACCGAGACGTGATGTTGGAGAACTATAGCAACCTCGTGTCAGTGGGGTATCAAGCCAGC
AAACCAGATGCACTCTTCAAGTTGGAACAAGGAGAGCCATGGACAGTAGAAAATGAAATCCACAGCCAAA
TCTGTCCAGAAATCAAGAAAGTTGACAATCATCTACAGATGCACTCACAAAAGCAAAGATGTCTGAAGAG
AGTGGAACAATGCCATAAACATAATGCATTTGGAAACATCATTCATCAGAGGAAAAGTGATTTTCCTTTA
AGGCAAAATCATGATACATTTGACTTACATGGGAAAATACTGAAATCAAATTTAAGTTTAGTCAACCAGA
ACAAAAGGTATGAAATCAAGAATTCTGTGGGGGTTAATGGAGATGGGAAATCCTTCCTTCATGCCAAGCA
TGAACAATTTCATAATGAAATGAACTTCCCCGAAGGTGGAAATTCTGTGAATACAAATTCACAATTCATT
AAGCATCAGCGAACTCAAAACATAGATAAACCCCATGTATGCACTGAGTGTGGGAAGGCTTTCCTCAAGA
AGTCTCGCCTCATCTATCATCAGAGAGTTCACACTGGGGAGAAACCTCATGGATGCAGTATATGTGGGAA
AGCCTTCTCCAGAAAGTCCGGGCTCACTGAACACCAGAGAAACCACACAGGAGAGAAACCCTATGAATGC
ACTGAATGTGACAAAGCATTCCGCTGGAAATCACAGCTCAATGCACACCAGAAAATTCATACAGGAGAGA
AGTCATATATATGCAGTGATTGTGGAAAAGGCTTCATCAAGAAGTCTCGGCTCATTAATCATCAGAGAGT
TCATACAGGAGAGAAACCACATGGATGCAGCCTGTGTGGGAAGGCCTTCTCCAAAAGGTCCAGGCTCACT
GAACACCAGAGAACTCATACAGGAGAGAAACCCTATGAATGCACTGAATGTGACAAAGCATTCCGCTGGA
AATCACAGCTCAATGCACATCAGAAAGCTCACACAGGAGAGAAGTCATATATATGCCGTGATTGTGGAAA
AGGCTTCATTCAGAAGGGAAATCTCATTGTACATCAGCGAATTCATACTGGAGAAAAACCCTATATATGC
AATGAATGTGGAAAAGGCTTCATCCAAAAGGGCAACCTCCTTATTCATCGACGTACTCACACTGGAGAGA
AACCCTATGTATGCAATGAATGTGGGAAAGGCTTCAGCCAGAAGACATGTTTAATATCCCATCAGAGATT
TCACACAGGAAAGACACCCTTTGTATGTACTGAGTGTGGAAAATCCTGCTCACACAAGTCAGGTCTCATT
AACCACCAGAGAATTCACACAGGAGAGAAACCCTATACATGCAGTGACTGTGGGAAAGCTTTCAGAGATA
AATCATGTCTCAACAGACATCGGAGAACTCATACAGGGGAGAGACCGTATGGATGCTCTGATTGTGGGAA
AGCTTTCTCCCACTTGTCATGCCTTGTTTATCATAAGGGAATGCTGCATGCAAGAGAGAAATGTGTAGGT
TCAGTCAAATTGGAAAATCCTTGCTCAGAGAGTCATAGCTTATCACATACACGTGATCTCATACAGGATA
AAGACTCTGTTAACATGGTGACTCTGCAGATGCCTTCTGTGGCAGCTCAGACCTCATTAACTAACAGTGC
GTTCCAAGCAGAGAGCAAAGTAGCCATTGTGAGCCAGCCTGTTGCCAGAAGTTCAGTCTCAGCAGATAGT
AGAATTTGCACAGAATAGTAATGAACTAGTCCGTAACTTGAAAGTATTTCGATTTCTTGGCTTTATATAT
CTTGTGGAAAGGACGAATGGCGATATCAAGTGCTTAGGATACGCGTTAAGTCGACAATCAACCTCTGGAT
TACAAAATTTGTGAAAGATTGACTGGTATTCTTAACTATGTTGCTCCTTTTACGCTATGTGGATACGCTG
CTTTAATGCCTTTGTATCATGCTATTGCTTCCCGTATGGCTTTCATTTTCTCCTCCTTGTATAAATCCTG
GTTGCTGTCTCTTTATGAGGAGTTGTGGCCCGTTGTCAGGCAACGTGGCGTGGTGTGCACTGTGTTTGCT
GACGCAACCCCCACTGGTTGGGGCATTGCCACCACCTGTCAGCTCCTTTCCGGGACTTTCGCTTTCCCCC
TCCCTATTGCCACGGCGGAACTCATCGCCGCCTGCCTTGCCCGCTGCTGGACAGGGGCTCGGCTGTTGGG
CACTGACAATTCCGTGGTGTTGTCGGGGAAATCATCGTCCTTTCCTTGGCTGCTCGCCTGTGTTGCCACC
TGGATTCTGCGCGGGACGTCCTTCTGCTACGTCCCTTCGGCCCTCAATCCAGCGGACCTTCCTTCCCGCG
GCCTGCTGCCGGCTCTGCGGCCTCTTCCGCGTCTTCGCCTTCGCCCTCAGACGAGTCGGATCTCCCTTTG
GGCCGCCTCCCCGCGTCGACTTTAAGACCAATGACTTACAAGGCAGCTGTAGATCTTAGCCACTTTTTAA
AAGAAAAGGGGGGACTGGAAGGGCTAATTCACTCCCAACGAAGACAAGATCTGCTTTTTGCTTGTACTGG
GTCTCTCTGGTTAGACCAGATCTGAGCCTGGGAGCTCTCTGGCTAACTAGGGAACCCACTGCTTAAGCCT
CAATAAAGCTTGCCTTGAGTGCTTCAAGTAGTGTGTGCCCGTCTGTTGTGTGACTCTGGTAACTAGAGAT
CCCTCAGACCCTTTTAGTCAGTGTGGAAAATCTCTAGCAGTACGTATAGTAGTTCATGTCATCTTATTAT
TCAGTATTTATAACTTGCAAAGAAATGAATATCAGAGAGTGAGAGGAACTTGTTTATTGCAGCTTATAAT
GGTTACAAATAAAGCAATAGCATCACAAATTTCACAAATAAAGCATTTTTTTCACTGCATTCTAGTTGTG
GTTTGTCCAAACTCATCAATGTATCTTATCATGTCTGGCTCTAGCTATCCCGCCCCTAACTCCGCCCATC
CCGCCCCTAACTCCGCCCAGTTCCGCCCATTCTCCGCCCCATGGCTGACTAATTTTTTTTATTTATGCAG
AGGCCGAGGCCGCCTCGGCCTCTGAGCTATTCCAGAAGTAGTGAGGAGGCTTTTTTGGAGGCCTAGGGAC
GTACCCAATTCGCCCTATAGTGAGTCGTATTACGCGCGCTCACTGGCCGTCGTTTTACAACGTCGTGACT
GGGAAAACCCTGGCGTTACCCAACTTAATCGCCTTGCAGCACATCCCCCTTTCGCCAGCTGGCGTAATAG
CGAAGAGGCCCGCACCGATCGCCCTTCCCAACAGTTGCGCAGCCTGAATGGCGAATGGG
[124 nt withheld, positions 7550-7673]
C
[91 nt withheld, positions 7675-7765]
A
[49 nt withheld, positions 7767-7815]
CCTTTGACGTTGGAGTCCACGTTCTTT
[37 nt withheld, positions 7843-7879]
ACCCTATCTCGGTCTATTCTTTTGATTTATAAGGGATTTTGCCGATTTCGGCCTATTGGTTAAAAAATGA
GCTGATTTAACAAAAATTTAACGCGAATTTTAACAAAATATTAACGCTTACAATTTAGGTGGCACTTTTC
GGGGAAATGTGCGCGGAACCCCTATTTGTTTATTTTTCTAAATACATTCAAATATGTATCCGCTCATGAG
ACAATAACCCTGATAAATGCTTCAATAATATTGAAAAAGGAAGAGTATGAGTATTCAACATTTCCGTGTC
GCCCTTATTCCCTTTTTTGCGGCATTTTGCCTTCCTGTTTTTGCTCACCCAGAAACGCTGGTGAAAGTAA
AAGATGCTGAAGATCAGTTGGGTGCACGAGTGGGTTACATCGAACTGGATCTCAACAGCGGTAAGATCCT
TGAGAGTTTTCGCCCCGAAGAACGTTTTCCAATGATGAGCACTTTTAAAGTTCTGCTATGTGGCGCGGTA
TTATCCCGTATTGACGCCGGGCAAGAGCAACTCGGTCGCCGCATACACTATTCTCAGAATGACTTGGTTG
AGTACTCACCAGTCACAGAAAAGCATCTTACGGATGGCATGACAGTAAGAGAATTATGCAGTGCTGCCAT
AACCATGAGTGATAACACTGCGGCCAACTTACTTCTGACAACGATCGGAGGACCGAAGGAGCTAACCGCT
TTTTTGCACAACATGGGGGATCATGTAACTCGCCTTGATCGTTGGGAACCGGAGCTGAATGAAGCCATAC
CAAACGACGAGCGTGACACCACGATGCCTGTAGCAATGGCAACAACGTTGCGCAAACTATTAACTGGCGA
ACTACTTACTCTAGCTTCCCGGCAACAATTAATAGACTGGATGGAGGCGGATAAAGTTGCAGGACCACTT
CTGCGCTCGGCCCTTCCGGCTGGCTGGTTTATTGCTGATAAATCTGGAGCCGGTGAGCGTGGGTCTCGCG
GTATCATTGCAGCACTGGGGCCAGATGGTAAGCCCTCCCGTATCGTAGTTATCTACACGACGGGGAGTCA
GGCAACTATGGATGAACGAAATAGACAGATCGCTGAGATAGGTGCCTCACTGATTAAGCATTGGTAACTG
TCAGACCAAGTTTACTCATATATACTTTAGATTGATTTAAAACTTCATTTTTAATTTAAAAGGATCTAGG
TGAAGATCCTTTTTGATAATCTCATGACCAAAATCCCTTAACGTGAGTTTTCGTTCCACTGAGCGTCAGA
CCCCGTAGAAAAGATCAAAGGATCTTCTTGAGATCCTTTTTTTCTGCGCGTAATCTGCTGCTTGCAAACA
AAAAAACCACCGCTACCAGCGGTGGTTTGTTTGCCGGATCAAGAGCTACCAACTCTTTTTCCGAAGGTAA
CTGGCTTCAGCAGAGCGCAGATACCAAATACTGTTCTTCTAGTGTAGCCGTAGTTAGGCCACCACTTCAA
GAACTCTGTAGCACCGCCTACATACCTCGCTCTGCTAATCCTGTTACCAGTGGCTGCTGCCAGTGGCGAT
AAGTCGTGTCTTACCGGGTTGGACTCAAGACGATAGTTACCGGATAAGGCGCAGCGGTCGGGCTGAACGG
GGGGTTCGTGCACACAGCCCAGCTTGGAGCGAACGACCTACACCGAACTGAGATACCTACAGCGTGAGCT
ATGAGAAAGCGCCACGCTTCCCGAAGGGAGAAAGGCGGACAGGTATCCGGTAAGCGGCAGGGTCGGAACA
GGAGAGCGCACGAGGGAGCTTCCAGGGGGAAACGCCTGGTATCTTTATAGTCCTGTCGGGTTTCGCCACC
TCTGACTTGAGCGTCGATTTTTGTGATGCTCGTCAGGGGGGCGGAGCCTATGGAAAAACGCCAGCAACGC
GGCCTTTTTACGGTTCCTGGCCTTTTGCTGGCCTTTTGCTCACATGTTCTTTCCTGCGTTATCCCCTGAT
TCTGTGGATAACCGTATTACCGCCTTTGAGTGAGCTGATACCGCTCGCCGCAGCCGAACGACCGAGCGCA
GCGAGTCAGTGAGCGAGGAAGCGGAAGAGCGCCCAATACGCAAACCGCCTCTCCCCGCGCGTTGGCCGAT
TCATTAATGCAGCTGGCACGACAGGTTTCCCGACTGGAAAGCGGGCAGTGAGCGCAACGCAATTAATGTG
AGTTAGCTCACTCATTAGGCACCCCAGGCTTTACACTTTATGCTTCCGGCTCGTATGTTGTGTGGAATTG
TGAGCGGATAACAATTTCACACAGGAAACAGCTATGACCATGATTACGCCAAGCGCGCAATTAACCCTCA
CTAAAGGGAACAAAAGCTGGAGCTGCAAGC
