>Addgene plasmid #143884 | TFORF0556 | depositor partial sequence | sequence record 283779 | Insert
ACCGCCACCATGATCAAGTCCCAGGAATCACTGACCCTGGAGGATGTGGCTGTGGAGTTCACTTGGGAGG
AGTGGCAGCTCCTCGGCCCTGCTCAGAAGGACCTGTACCGAGACGTGATGTTGGAGAACTATAGCAACCT
CGTGTCAGTGGGGTATCAAGCCAGCAAACCAGATGCACTCTTCAAGTTGGAACAAGGAGAGCCATGGACA
GTAGAAAATGAAATCCACAGCCAAATCTGTCCAGAAATCAAGAAAGTTGACAATCATCTACAGATGCACT
CACAAAAGCAAAGATGTCTGAAGAGAGTGGAACAATGCCATAAACATAATGCATTTGGAAACATCATTCA
TCAGAGGAAAAGTGATTTTCCTTTAAGGCAAAATCATGATACATTTGACTTACATGGGAAAATACTGAAA
TCAAATTTAAGTTTAGTCAACCAGAACAAAAGGTATGAAATCAAGAATTCTGTGGGGGTTAATGGAGATG
GGAAATCCTTCCTTCATGCCAAGCATGAACAATTTCATAATGAAATGAACTTCCCCGAAGGTGGAAATTC
TGTGAATACAAATTCACAATTCATTAAGCATCAGCGAACTCAAAACATAGATAAACCCCATGTATGCACT
GAGTGTGGGAAGGCTTTCCTCAAGAAGTCTCGCCTCATCTATCATCAGAGAGTTCACACTGGGGAGAAAC
CTCATGGATGCAGTATATGTGGGAAAGCCTTCTCCAGAAAGTCCGGGCTCACTGAACACCAGAGAAACCA
CACAGGAGAGAAACCCTATGAATGCACTGAATGTGACAAAGCATTCCGCTGGAAATCACAGCTCAATGCA
CACCAGAAAATTCATACAGGAGAGAAGTCATATATATGCAGTGATTGTGGAAAAGGCTTCATCAAGAAGT
CTCGGCTCATTAATCATCAGAGAGTTCATACAGGAGAGAAACCACATGGATGCAGCCTGTGTGGGAAGGC
CTTCTCCAAAAGGTCCAGGCTCACTGAACACCAGAGAACTCATACAGGAGAGAAACCCTATGAATGCACT
GAATGTGACAAAGCATTCCGCTGGAAATCACAGCTCAATGCACATCAGAAAGCTCACACAGGAGAGAAGT
CATATATATGCCGTGATTGTGGAAAAGGCTTCATTCAGAAGGGAAATCTCATTGTACATCAGCGAATTCA
TACTGGAGAAAAACCCTATATATGCAATGAATGTGGAAAAGGCTTCATCCAAAAGGGCAACCTCCTTATT
CATCGACGTACTCACACTGGAGAGAAACCCTATGTATGCAATGAATGTGGGAAAGGCTTCAGCCAGAAGA
CATGTTTAATATCCCATCAGAGATTTCACACAGGAAAGACACCCTTTGTATGTACTGAGTGTGGAAAATC
CTGCTCACACAAGTCAGGTCTCATTAACCACCAGAGAATTCACACAGGAGAGAAACCCTATACATGCAGT
GACTGTGGGAAAGCTTTCAGAGATAAATCATGTCTCAACAGACATCGGAGAACTCATACAGGGGAGAGAC
CGTATGGATGCTCTGATTGTGGGAAAGCTTTCTCCCACTTGTCATGCCTTGTTTATCATAAGGGAATGCT
GCATGCAAGAGAGAAATGTGTAGGTTCAGTCAAATTGGAAAATCCTTGCTCAGAGAGTCATAGCTTATCA
CATACACGTGATCTCATACAGGATAAAGACTCTGTTAACATGGTGACTCTGCAGATGCCTTCTGTGGCAG
CTCAGACCTCATTAACTAACAGTGCGTTCCAAGCAGAGAGCAAAGTAGCCATTGTGAGCCAGCCTGTTGC
CAGAAGTTCAGTCTCAGCAGATAGTAGAATTTGCACAGAATAGTAATGAACTAGTCCGTAACTTGAAAGT
ATTTCGATTTCTTGGCTTTATATATCTTGTGGAAAGGACGAATGGCGATATCAAGTGCTTAGGAT
