>Addgene plasmid #143884 | TFORF0556 | depositor partial sequence | sequence record 283780 | Barcode
ATGGCGATATCAAGTGCTTAGGAT
